>Addgene plasmid #127131 | pLENTI_RPS2_K275R | addgene full sequence | sequence record 251612 | Addgene NGS Result
ATAACAAATTGGCTGTGGTATATAAAATTATTCATAATGATAGTAGGAGGCTTGGTAGGTTTAAGAATAG
TTTTTGCTGTACTTTCTATAGTGAATAGAGTTAGGCAGGGATATTCACCATTATCGTTTCAGACCCACCT
CCCAACCCCGAGGGGACCCGACAGGCCCGAAGGAATAGAAGAAGAAGGTGGAGAGAGAGACAGAGACAGA
TCCATTCGATTAGTGAACGGATCGGCACTGCGTGCGCCAATTCTGCAGACAAATGGCAGTATTCATCCAC
AATTTTAAAAGAAAAGGGGGGATTGGGGGGTACAGTGCAGGGGAAAGAATAGTAGACATAATAGCAACAG
ACATACAAACTAAAGAATTACAAAAACAAATTACAAAAATTCAAAATTTTCGGGTTTATTACAGGGACAG
CAGAGATCCAGTTTGGTTAGTACCGGGCCCGCTCTAGACATGTCCAATATGACCGCCATGTTGACATTGA
TTATTGACTAGTTATTAATAGTAATCAATTACGGGGTCATTAGTTCATAGCCCATATATGGAGTTCCGCG
TTACATAACTTACGGTAAATGGCCCGCCTGGCTGACCGCCCAACGACCCCCGCCCATTGACGTCAATAAT
GACGTATGTTCCCATAGTAACGCCAATAGGGACTTTCCATTGACGTCAATGGGTGGAGTATTTACGGTAA
ACTGCCCACTTGGCAGTACATCAAGTGTATCATATGCCAAGTCCGCCCCCTATTGACGTCAATGACGGTA
AATGGCCCGCCTGGCATTATGCCCAGTACATGACCTTACGGGACTTTCCTACTTGGCAGTACATCTACGT
ATTAGTCATCGCTATTACCATGGTGATGCGGTTTTGGCAGTACACCAATGGGCGTGGATAGCGGTTTGAC
TCACGGGGATTTCCAAGTCTCCACCCCATTGACGTCAATGGGAGTTTGTTTTGGCACCAAAATCAACGGG
ACTTTCCAAAATGTCGTAATAACCCCGCCCCGTTGACGCAAATGGGCGGTAGGCGTGTACGGTGGGAGGT
CTATATAAGCAGAGCTCGTTTAGTGAACCGTCAGAATTTTGTAATACGACTCACTATAGGGCGGCCGGGA
ATTCGTCGACTGGATCCGGTACCGAGGAGATCTGCCGCCGCGATCGCCGGCGCGT
[720 nt withheld, positions 1176-1895]
TTTGATGCCATTTCTAAGACCTACAGCTACCTGACCCCCGACCTCTGGAAGGAGACTGTATTCACCAAGT
CTCCCTATCAGGAGTTCACTGACCACCTCGTCAGGACCCACACCAGAGTCTCCGTGCAGCGGACTCAGGC
TCCAGCTGTGGCTACAACAACGCGTACGCGGCCGCTCGAGCAGAAACTCATCTCAGAAGAGGATCTGGCA
GCAAATGATATCCTGGATTACAAGGATGACGACGATAAGGTTTAAACCTAGGCGTAGCGGCCGCAAATTC
CGCCCCTCTCCCTCCCCCCCCCCTAACGTTACTGGCCGAAGCCGCTTGGAATAAGGCCGGTGTGCGTTTG
TCTATATGTTATTTTCCACCATATTGCCGTCTTTTGGCAATGTGAGGGCCCGGAAACCTGGCCCTGTCTT
CTTGACGAGCATTCCTAGGGGTCTTTCCCCTCTCGCCAAAGGAATGCAAGGTCTGTTGAATGTCGTGAAG
GAAGCAGTTCCTCTGGAAGCTTCTTGAAGACAAACAACGTCTGTAGCGACCCTTTGCAGGCAGCGGAACC
CCCCACCTGGCGACAGGTGCCTCTGCGGCCAAAAGCCACGTGTATAAGATACACCTGCAAAGGCGGCACA
ACCCCAGTGCCACGTTGTGAGTTGGATAGTTGTGGAAAGAGTCAAATGGCTCTCCTCAAGCGTATTCAAC
AAGGGGCTGAAGGATGCCCAGAAGGTACCCCATTGTATGGGATCTGATCTGGGGCCTCGGTGCACATGCT
TTACATGTGTTTAGTCGAGGTTAAAAAAACGTCTAGGCCCCCCGAACCACGGGGACGTGGTTTTCCTTTG
AAAAACACGATGATAATATGACCGAGTACAAGCCCACGGTGCGCCTCGCCACCCGCGACGACGTCCCCCG
GGCAGTACGCACCCTCGCCGCCGCGTTCGCCGACTACCCCGCCACGCGCCACACCGTCGATCCAGACCGC
CACATCGAGCGGGTCACCGAGCTGCAAGAACTCTTCCTCACGCGCGTCGGGCTCGACATCGGCAAGGTGT
GGGTCGCGGACGACGGCGCCGCGGTGGCGGTCTGGACCACGCCGGAGAGCGTCGAAGCGGGGGCGGTGTT
CGCCGAGATCGGCCCGCGCATGGCCGAGTTGAGCGGTTCCCGGCTGGCCGCGCAGCAACAGATGGAAGGC
CTCCTGGCGCCGCACCGGCCCAAGGAGCCCGCGTGGTTCCTGGCCACCGTCGGCGTCTCGCCCGACCACC
AGGGCAAGGGTCTGGGCAGCGCCGTCGTGCTCCCCGGAGTGGAGGCGGCCGAGCGCGCCGGGGTGCCCGC
CTTCCTGGAGACCTCCGCGCCCCGCAACCTCCCCTTCTACGAGCGGCTCGGCTTCACCGTCACCGCCGAC
GTCGAGGTGCCCGAAGGACCGCGCACCTGGTGCATGACCCGCAAGCCCGGTGCCTGATGTACAAGTAGGA
TTCGTCGAGGGACCTAATAACTTCGTATAGCATACATTATACGAAGTTATACATGTTTAAGGGTTCCGGT
TCCACTAGGTACAATTCGATATCAAGCTTATCGATAATCAACCTCTGGATTACAAAATTTGTGAAAGATT
GACTGGTATTCTTAACTATGTTGCTCCTTTTACGCTATGTGGATACGCTGCTTTAATGCCTTTGTATCAT
GCTATTGCTTCCCGTATGGCTTTCATTTTCTCCTCCTTGTATAAATCCTGGTTGCTGTCTCTTTATGAGG
AGTTGTGGCCCGTTGTCAGGCAACGTGGCGTGGTGTGCACTGTGTTTGCTGACGCAACCCCCACTGGTTG
GGGCATTGCCACCACCTGTCAGCTCCTTTCCGGGACTTTCGCTTTCCCCCTCCCTATTGCCACGGCGGAA
CTCATCGCCGCCTGCCTTGCCCGCTGCTGGACAGGGGCTCGGCTGTTGGGCACTGACAATTCCGTGGTGT
TGTCGGGGAAATCATCGTCCTTTCCTTGGCTGCTCGCCTGTGTTGCCACCTGGATTCTGCGCGGGACGTC
CTTCTGCTACGTCCCTTCGGCCCTCAATCCAGCGGACCTTCCTTCCCGCGGCCTGCTGCCGGCTCTGCGG
CCTCTTCCGCGTCTTCGCCTTCGCCCTCAGACGAGTCGGATCTCCCTTTGGGCCGCCTCCCCGCATCGAT
ACCGTCGACCTCGATCGAGACCTAGAAAAACATGGAGCAATCACAAGTAGCAATACAGCAGCTACCAATG
CTGATTGTGCCTGGCTAGAAGCACAAGAGGAGGAGGAGGTGGGTTTTCCAGTCACACCTCAGGTACCTTT
AAGACCAATGACTTACAAGGCAGCTGTAGATCTTAGCCACTTTTTAAAAGAAAAGGGGGGACTGGAAGGG
CTAATTCACTCCCAACGAAGACAAGATATCCTTGATCTGTGGATCTACCACACACAAGGCTACTTCCCTG
ATTGGCAGAACTACACACCAGGGCCAGGGATCAGATATCCACTGACCTTTGGATGGTGCTACAAGCTAGT
ACCAGTTGAGCAAGAGAAGGTAGAAGAAGCCAATGAAGGAGAGAACACCCGCTTGTTACACCCTGTGAGC
CTGCATGGGATGGATGACCCGGAGAGAGAAGTATTAGAGTGGAGGTTTGACAGCCGCCTAGCATTTCATC
ACATGGCCCGAGAGCTGCATCCGGACTGTACTGGGTCTCTCTGGTTAGACCAGATCTGAGCCTGGGAGCT
CTCTGGCTAACTAGGGAACCCACTGCTTAAGCCTCAATAAAGCTTGCCTTGAGTGCTTCAAGTAGTGTGT
GCCCGTCTGTTGTGTGACTCTGGTAACTAGAGATCCCTCAGACCCTTTTAGTCAGTGTGGAAAATCTCTA
GCAGCATGTGAGCAAAAGGCCAGCAAAAGGCCAGGAACCGTAAAAAGGCCGCGTTGCTGGCGTTTTTCCA
TAGGCTCCGCCCCCCTGACGAGCATCACAAAAATCGACGCTCAAGTCAGAGGTGGCGAAACCCGACAGGA
CTATAAAGATACCAGGCGTTTCCCCCTGGAAGCTCCCTCGTGCGCTCTCCTGTTCCGACCCTGCCGCTTA
CCGGATACCTGTCCGCCTTTCTCCCTTCGGGAAGCGTGGCGCTTTCTCATAGCTCACGCTGTAGGTATCT
CAGTTCGGTGTAGGTCGTTCGCTCCAAGCTGGGCTGTGTGCACGAACCCCCCGTTCAGCCCGACCGCTGC
GCCTTATCCGGTAACTATCGTCTTGAGTCCAACCCGGTAAGACACGACTTATCGCCACTGGCAGCAGCCA
CTGGTAACAGGATTAGCAGAGCGAGGTATGTAGGCGGTGCTACAGAGTTCTTGAAGTGGTGGCCTAACTA
CGGCTACACTAGAAGAACAGTATTTGGTATCTGCGCTCTGCTGAAGCCAGTTACCTTCGGAAAAAGAGTT
GGTAGCTCTTGATCCGGCAAACAAACCACCGCTGGTAGCGGTGGTTTTTTTGTTTGCAAGCAGCAGATTA
CGCGCAGAAAAAAAGGATCTCAAGAAGATCCTTTGATCTTTTCTACGGGGTCTGACGCTCAGTGGAACGA
AAACTCACGTTAAGGGATTTTGGTCATGATTACGCCCCGCCCTGCCACTCATCGCAGTACTGTTGTAATT
CATTAAGCATTCTGCCGACATGGAAGCCATCACAAACGGCATGATGAACCTGAATCGCCAGCGGCATCAG
CACCTTGTCGCCTTGCGTATAATATTTGCCCATGGTGAAAACGGGGGCGAAGAAGTTGTCCATATTGGCC
ACGTTTAAATCAAAACTGGTGAAACTCACCCAGGGATTGGCTGAGACGAAAAACATATTCTCAATAAACC
CTTTAGGGAAATAGGCCAGGTTTTCACCGTAACACGCCACATCTTGCGAATATATGTGTAGAAACTGCCG
GAAATCGTCGTGGTATTCACTCCAGAGCGATGAAAACGTTTCAGTTTGCTCATGGAAAACGGTGTAACAA
GGGTGAACACTATCCCATATCACCAGCTCACCGTCTTTCATTGCCATACGGAACTCCGGATGAGCATTCA
TCAGGCGGGCAAGAATGTGAATAAAGGCCGGATAAAACTTGTGCTTATTTTTCTTTACGGTCTTTAAAAA
GGCCGTAATATCCAGCTGAACGGTCTGGTTATAGGTACATTGAGCAACTGACTGAAATGCCTCAAAATGT
TCTTTACGATGCCATTGGGATATATCAACGGTGGTATATCCAGTGATTTTTTTCTCCATACTCTTCCTTT
TTCAATATTATTGAAGCATTTATCAGGGTTATTGTCTCATGAGCGGATACATATTTGAATGTATTTAGAA
AAATAAACAAATAGGGGTTCCGCGCACATTTCCCCGAAAAGTGCCACCTGACGTCGACGGATCGGGAGAT
CTCCCGATCCCCTATGGTGCACTCTCAGTACAATCTGCTCTGATGCCGCATAGTTAAGCCAGTATCTGCT
CCCTGCTTGTGTGTTGGAGGTCGCTGAGTAGTGCGCGAGCAAAATTTAAGCTACAACAAGGCAAGGCTTG
ACCGACAATTGCATGAAGAATCTGCTTAGGGTTAGGCGTTTTGCGCTGCTTCGCGATGTACGGGCCAGAT
ATCGCGTTGACATTGATTATTGACTAGTTATTAATAGTAATCAATTACGGGGTCATTAGTTCATAGCCCA
TATATGGAGTTCCGCGTTACATAACTTACGGTAAATGGCCCGCCTGGCTGACCGCCCAACGACCCCCGCC
CATTGACGTCAATAATGACGTATGTTCCCATAGTAACGCCAATAGGGACTTTCCATTGACGTCAATGGGT
GGAGTATTTACGGTAAACTGCCCACTTGGCAGTACATCAAGTGTATCATATGCCAAGTACGCCCCCTATT
GACGTCAATGACGGTAAATGGCCCGCCTGGCATTATGCCCAGTACATGACCTTATGGGACTTTCCTACTT
GGCAGTACATCTACGTATTAGTCATCGCTATTACCATGGTGATGCGGTTTTGGCAGTACATCAATGGGCG
TGGATAGCGGTTTGACTCACGGGGATTTCCAAGTCTCCACCCCATTGACGTCAATGGGAGTTTGTTTTGG
CACCAAAATCAACGGGACTTTCCAAAATGTCGTAACAACTCCGCCCCATTGACGCAAATGGGCGGTAGGC
GTGTACGGTGGGAGGTCTATATAAGCAGCGCGTTTTGCCTGTACTGGGTCTCTCTGGTTAGACCAGATCT
GAGCCTGGGAGCTCTCTGGCTAACTAGGGAACCCACTGCTTAAGCCTCAATAAAGCTTGCCTTGAGTGCT
TCAAGTAGTGTGTGCCCGTCTGTTGTGTGACTCTGGTAACTAGAGATCCCTCAGACCCTTTTAGTCAGTG
TGGAAAATCTCTAGCAGTGGCGCCCGAACAGGGACTTGAAAGCGAAAGGGAAACCAGAGGAGCTCTCTCG
ACGCAGGACTCGGCTTGCTGAAGCGCGCACGGCAAGAGGCGAGGGGCGGCGACTGGTGAGTACGCCAAAA
ATTTTGACTAGCGGAGGCTAGAAGGAGAGAGATGGGTGCGAGAGCGTCAGTATTAAGCGGGGGAGAATTA
GATCGCGATGGGAAAAAATTCGGTTAAGGCCAGGGGGAAAGAAAAAATATAAATTAAAACATATAGTATG
GGCAAGCAGGGAGCTAGAACGATTCGCAGTTAATCCTGGCCTGTTAGAAACATCAGAAGGCTGTAGACAA
ATACTGGGACAGCTACAACCATCCCTTCAGACAGGATCAGAAGAACTTAGATCATTATATAATACAGTAG
CAACCCTCTATTGTGTGCATCAAAGGATAGAGATAAAAGACACCAAGGAAGCTTTAGACAAGATAGAGGA
AGAGCAAAACAAAAGTAAGACCACCGCACAGCAAGCGGCCGGCCGCTGATCTTCAGACCTGGAGGAGGAG
ATATGAGGGACAATTGGAGAAGTGAATTATATAAATATAAAGTAGTAAAAATTGAACCATTAGGAGTAGC
ACCCACCAAGGCAAAGAGAAGAGTGGTGCAGAGAGAAAAAAGAGCAGTGGGAATAGGAGCTTTGTTCCTT
GGGTTCTTGGGAGCAGCAGGAAGCACTATGGGCGCAGCGTCAATGACGCTGACGGTACAGGCCAGACAAT
TATTGTCTGGTATAGTGCAGCAGCAGAACAATTTGCTGAGGGCTATTGAGGCGCAACAGCATCTGTTGCA
ACTCACAGTCTGGGGCATCAAGCAGCTCCAGGCAAGAATCCTGGCTGTGGAAAGATACCTAAAGGATCAA
CAGCTCCTGGGGATTTGGGGTTGCTCTGGAAAACTCATTTGCACCACTGCTGTGCCTTGGAATGCTAGTT
GGAGTAATAAATCTCTGGAACAGATTTGGAATCACACGACCTGGATGGAGTGGGACAGAGAAATTAACAA
TTACACAAGCTTAATACACTCCTTAATTGAAGAATCGCAAAACCAGCAAGAAAAGAATGAACAAGAATTA
TTGGAATTAGATAAATGGGCAAGTTTGTGGAATTGGTTTAAC
Features (pLannotate 1.2.2; 25 found; start..end, strand, type, name):
    133..233     +  CDS            Rev (fragment): human immunodeficiency virus 1 (HIV-1) Rev protein; rev; enhances nuclear export of unspliced and incompletely spliced viral mRNAs
    283..400     +  misc_feature   cPPT/CTS: central polypurine tract and central termination sequence of HIV-1
    483..862     +  enhancer       CMV enhancer: human cytomegalovirus immediate early enhancer
    864..1063    +  promoter       CMV promoter: human cytomegalovirus (CMV) immediate early promoter
   1092..1110    +  promoter       T7 promoter: promoter for bacteriophage T7 RNA polymerase
   1176..2054    +  CDS            RPS2 (sequence partly withheld): RS2_HUMAN - Also known as RPS4. Experimental evidence at protein level: Swiss-Prot protein existence level 1. From Homo sapiens (Human).
   2121..2145    +  CDS            3xFLAG (fragment): three tandem FLAG® epitope tags
   2289..2751    +  misc_feature   IRES: internal ribosome entry site (IRES) of the encephalomyocarditis virus (EMCV)
   2753..3352    +  CDS            PuroR: puromycin N-acetyltransferase; pac from Streptomyces alboniger; confers resistance to puromycin
   3382..3415    +  protein_bind   loxP: Cre-mediated recombination occurs in the 8-bp core sequence (GCATACAT). Cre recombinase
   3448..3471    +  misc_feature   MCS (fragment): pBluescript multiple cloning site
   3471..4059    +  misc_feature   WPRE: woodchuck hepatitis virus posttranscriptional regulatory element
   4060..4079    +  misc_feature   MCS (fragment): pBluescript multiple cloning site
   4081..4581    +  CDS            nef (fragment): NEF_HV1LA - Experimental evidence at protein level: Swiss-Prot protein existence level 1. Extracellular Nef protein targets CD4(+) T-lymphocytes for apoptosis by interacting with CXCR4 surface receptors. From Human immunodeficiency virus type 1 group M subtype B (isolate Lai) (HIV-1).
   4588..4768    +  LTR            5' LTR (truncated): truncated 5' long terminal repeat (LTR) from HIV-1
   4830..5418    -  rep_origin     ori: high-copy-number ColE1/pMB1/pBR322/pUC origin of replication
   5498..6154    -  CDS            cat: CAT_ECOLX - Experimental evidence at protein level: Swiss-Prot protein existence level 1. This enzyme is an effector of chloramphenicol resistance in bacteria. From Escherichia coli. This protein is used as a marker in many commonly used cloning vectors, such as pACYC184.
   6155..6259    -  promoter       AmpR promoter: bla
   6318..6370    -  misc_feature   bom (fragment): basis of mobility region from pBR322
   6524..6903    +  enhancer       CMV enhancer: human cytomegalovirus immediate early enhancer
   6904..7103    +  promoter       CMV promoter: human cytomegalovirus (CMV) immediate early promoter
   7121..7301    +  LTR            5' LTR (truncated): truncated 5' long terminal repeat (LTR) from HIV-1
   7348..7473    +  misc_feature   HIV-1 Ψ: packaging signal of human immunodeficiency virus type 1
   7457..7795    +  CDS            HIV-1 gag (fragment): gag protein from human immunodeficiency virus 1; gag
   7970..8203    +  misc_feature   RRE: The Rev response element (RRE) of HIV-1 allows for Rev-dependent mRNA export from the nucleus to the cytoplasm.
