[The description below was written by a language model from this plasmid's Addgene catalogue record and pLannotate feature annotations shown in this document.]
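Description:
pLENTI_RPS2_K275R is a lentiviral expression plasmid built on the pLenti_C_Myc_DDK_IRES_Puro backbone that carries human RPS2 (ribosomal protein uS5 of the 40S subunit) with a lysine-to-arginine substitution at position 275. It is propagated in E. coli through a high-copy ColE1/pUC-type origin and selected with chloramphenicol via a cat gene driven by the bla (AmpR) promoter.

The viral genome is arranged in the usual third-generation style. A CMV enhancer/promoter is fused to a truncated HIV-1 5' LTR to drive Tat-independent transcription of the genomic RNA in packaging cells. This is followed by the Ψ packaging signal with a partial gag segment, the Rev response element for nuclear export, and the cPPT/CTS, which aids nuclear import. An internal CMV enhancer/promoter, with a downstream T7 promoter, then drives the RPS2 open reading frame. A FLAG-type epitope fragment is annotated just downstream, consistent with the C-terminal Myc-DDK tag named in the backbone, although the Myc portion is not itself annotated. An EMCV IRES links this transcript to puromycin N-acetyltransferase, so tagged RPS2 and the puromycin resistance marker are translated from a single bicistronic mRNA and transduced cells can be selected. A single loxP site, the WPRE for improved transcript expression, a nef-derived fragment and a truncated 3' LTR complete the cassette.

The associated publication concerns deubiquitination and rescue of 40S subunits from stalled ribosomes. That suggests the K275R change is meant to remove a candidate ubiquitin-acceptor lysine for stable expression in human cells, although the record does not state the purpose explicitly.
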