Addgene plasmid #127131: pLENTI_RPS2_K275R
Depositing lab: Thomas Tuschl. Depositing organization: Rockefeller University. Publication: The G3BP1-Family-USP10 Deubiquitinase Complex Rescues Ubiquitinated 40S Subunits of Ribosomes Stalled in Translation from Lysosomal Degradation. Meyer C, Garzia A, Morozov P, Molina H, Tuschl T. Mol Cell. 2020 Mar 19;77(6):1193-1205.e5. doi: 10.1016/j.molcel.2019.12.024. Epub 2020 Jan 24. PubMed 31981475.
Backbone
  Vector backbone: pLenti_C_Myc_DDK_IRES_Puro
  Vector type: Lentiviral
Growth in bacteria
  Bacterial resistance: Chloramphenicol, 25 μg/mL
  Growth temperature: 37°C
  Growth strain: NEB Stable
  Copy number: Unknown
Gene/Insert
  Gene/Insert name: RPS2
  Species: H. sapiens (human)
  Mutation: K275R
  Entrez Gene: RPS2 (a.k.a. LLREP3, S2, uS5)
  Cloning method: Restriction Enzyme; 5′ cloning site Unknown (unknown if destroyed); 3′ cloning site Unknown (unknown if destroyed)
Terms and licenses: Academic/Nonprofit Terms; Industry Terms: Not Available to Industry
How to cite: pLENTI_RPS2_K275R was a gift from Thomas Tuschl (Addgene plasmid # 127131 ; http://n2t.net/addgene:127131 ; RRID:Addgene_127131)
